>Addgene plasmid #84482 | pAAV-Syn-FLEX-fd [Chronos-GFP] | addgene full sequence | sequence record 183021 | Addgene NGS Result
TCCTCCCAGCCGGTTGTGGCCTTGAAGCTGTGCCAACCGTAGAAGATGAGCTGCACGATAGCCACGATCA
CGGTGAACCACTGGAGTCCCACTGCGATCTTGTGCTGCAGCTCGGTTCCGTGGTTGATGTGGGGGAAGCA
ACCGTGATCGGCTCCGGCTGTTGTGGCGTTAGAGGTTTCTCCGTGAGCGTCTGCTGCTGGTGTCACCACT
GCTGCGGCGCTCAGCAGGCCTCTAATTGTGGCTTCGGCGCTAGGCACGGCTGAGATAAAGGCGTGGGTCA
TTGTGGCGGCTGTTTCCATGGTGGCGCTAGCTAGTATAACTTCGTATAGCATACATTATACGAAGTTATG
GGTCGATGGTGATGCTTGGCAATTCGGGTCGATGGTGAAGCATTGGTCTTCCTATTTTGATATAACTTCG
TATAGGATACTTTATACGAAGTTATGGGAATTCTTCTCGACTGCGCTCTCAGGCACGACACGACTCCTCC
GCTGCCCACCGCAGACTGAGGCAGCGCTGAGTCGCCGGCGCCGCAGCGCAGATGGTCGCGCCCGTGCCCC
CCTATCTCGCGCCTCGCGTGGTGCGGTCCGGCTGGGCCGGCGGCGGCGCGGACGCGACCAAGGTGGCCGG
GAAGGGGAGTTTGCGGGGGACCGGCGAGTGACGTCAGCGCGCCTTCAGTGCTGAGGCGGCGGTGGCGCGC
GCCGCCAGGCGGGGGCGAAGGCACTGTCCGCGGTGCTGAAGCTGGCAGTGCGCACGCGCCTCGCCGCATC
CTGTTTCCCCTCCCCCTCTCTGATAGGGGATGCGCAATTTGGGGAATGGGGGTTGGGTGCTTGTCCAGTG
GGTCGGGGTCGGTCGTCAGGTAGGCACCCCCACCCCGCCTCATCCTGGTCCTAAAACCCACTTGCACTCA
TACGCAGGGCCCTCTGCAGTCTAGACACTTAATTAACCTACGATCTTCCTAGAGCATGGCTACGTAGATA
AGTAGCATGGCGGGTTAATCATTAACTACAAGGAACCCCTAGTGATGGAGTTGGCCACTCCCTCTCTGCG
CGCTCGCTCGCTCACTGAGGCCGGGCGACCAAAGGTCGCCCGACGCCCGGGCTTTGCCCGGGCGGCCTCA
GTGAGCGAGCGAGCGCGCAGCTGGCGTAATAGCGAAGAGGCCCGCACCGATCGCCCTTCCCAACAGTTGC
GCAGCCTGAATGGCGAATGGG
[124 nt withheld, positions 1212-1335]
C
[91 nt withheld, positions 1337-1427]
A
[49 nt withheld, positions 1429-1477]
CCTTTGACGTTGGAGTCCACGTTCTTT
[37 nt withheld, positions 1505-1541]
ACCCTATCTCGGTCTATTCTTTTGATTTATAAGGGATTTTGCCGATTTCGGCCTATTGGTTAAAAAATGA
GCTGATTTAACAAAAATTTAACGCGAATTTTAACAAAATATTAACGCTTACAATTTAGGTGGCACTTTTC
GGGGAAATGTGCGCGGAACCCCTATTTGTTTATTTTTCTAAATACATTCAAATATGTATCCGCTCATGAG
ACAATAACCCTGATAAATGCTTCAATAATATTGAAAAAGGAAGAGTATGAGTATTCAACATTTCCGTGTC
GCCCTTATTCCCTTTTTTGCGGCATTTTGCCTTCCTGTTTTTGCTCACCCAGAAACGCTGGTGAAAGTAA
AAGATGCTGAAGATCAGTTGGGTGCACGAGTGGGTTACATCGAACTGGATCTCAACAGCGGTAAGATCCT
TGAGAGTTTTCGCCCCGAAGAACGTTTTCCAATGATGAGCACTTTTAAAGTTCTGCTATGTGGCGCGGTA
TTATCCCGTATTGACGCCGGGCAAGAGCAACTCGGTCGCCGCATACACTATTCTCAGAATGACTTGGTTG
AGTACTCACCAGTCACAGAAAAGCATCTTACGGATGGCATGACAGTAAGAGAATTATGCAGTGCTGCCAT
AACCATGAGTGATAACACTGCGGCCAACTTACTTCTGACAACGATCGGAGGACCGAAGGAGCTAACCGCT
TTTTTGCACAACATGGGGGATCATGTAACTCGCCTTGATCGTTGGGAACCGGAGCTGAATGAAGCCATAC
CAAACGACGAGCGTGACACCACGATGCCTGTAGCAATGGCAACAACGTTGCGCAAACTATTAACTGGCGA
ACTACTTACTCTAGCTTCCCGGCAACAATTAATAGACTGGATGGAGGCGGATAAAGTTGCAGGACCACTT
CTGCGCTCGGCCCTTCCGGCTGGCTGGTTTATTGCTGATAAATCTGGAGCCGGTGAGCGTGGGTCTCGCG
GTATCATTGCAGCACTGGGGCCAGATGGTAAGCCCTCCCGTATCGTAGTTATCTACACGACGGGGAGTCA
GGCAACTATGGATGAACGAAATAGACAGATCGCTGAGATAGGTGCCTCACTGATTAAGCATTGGTAACTG
TCAGACCAAGTTTACTCATATATACTTTAGATTGATTTAAAACTTCATTTTTAATTTAAAAGGATCTAGG
TGAAGATCCTTTTTGATAATCTCATGACCAAAATCCCTTAACGTGAGTTTTCGTTCCACTGAGCGTCAGA
CCCCGTAGAAAAGATCAAAGGATCTTCTTGAGATCCTTTTTTTCTGCGCGTAATCTGCTGCTTGCAAACA
AAAAAACCACCGCTACCAGCGGTGGTTTGTTTGCCGGATCAAGAGCTACCAACTCTTTTTCCGAAGGTAA
CTGGCTTCAGCAGAGCGCAGATACCAAATACTGTTCTTCTAGTGTAGCCGTAGTTAGGCCACCACTTCAA
GAACTCTGTAGCACCGCCTACATACCTCGCTCTGCTAATCCTGTTACCAGTGGCTGCTGCCAGTGGCGAT
AAGTCGTGTCTTACCGGGTTGGACTCAAGACGATAGTTACCGGATAAGGCGCAGCGGTCGGGCTGAACGG
GGGGTTCGTGCACACAGCCCAGCTTGGAGCGAACGACCTACACCGAACTGAGATACCTACAGCGTGAGCT
ATGAGAAAGCGCCACGCTTCCCGAAGGGAGAAAGGCGGACAGGTATCCGGTAAGCGGCAGGGTCGGAACA
GGAGAGCGCACGAGGGAGCTTCCAGGGGGAAACGCCTGGTATCTTTATAGTCCTGTCGGGTTTCGCCACC
TCTGACTTGAGCGTCGATTTTTGTGATGCTCGTCAGGGGGGCGGAGCCTATGGAAAAACGCCAGCAACGC
GGCCTTTTTACGGTTCCTGGCCTTTTGCTGGCCTTTTGCTCACATGTTCTTTCCTGCGTTATCCCCTGAT
TCTGTGGATAACCGTATTACCGCCTTTGAGTGAGCTGATACCGCTCGCCGCAGCCGAACGACCGAGCGCA
GCGAGTCAGTGAGCGAGGAAGCGGAAGAGCGCCCAATACGCAAACCGCCTCTCCCCGCGCGTTGGCCGAT
TCATTAATGCAGCTGCGCGCTCGCTCGCTCACTGAGGCCGCCCGGGCAAAGCCCGGGCGTCGGGCGACCT
TTGGTCGCCCGGCCTCAGTGAGCGAGCGAGCGCGCAGAGAGGGAGTGGCCAACTCCATCACTAGGGGTTC
CTTGTAGTTAATGATTAACCCGCCATGCTACTTATCTACGTAGCCATGCTCTAGGAAGATCCTTATCGAT
TTTACCACATTTGTAGAGGTTTTACTTGCTTTAAAAAACCTCCCACATCTCCCCCTGAACCTGAAACATA
AAATGAATGCAATTGTACAGTCCGGACCGCATCCCCAGCATGCCTGCTATTGTCTTCCCAATCCTCCCCC
TTGCTGTCCTGCCCCACCCCACCCCCCAGAATAGAATGACACCTACTCAGACAATGCGATGCAATTTCCT
CATTTTATTAGGAAAGGACAGTGGGAGTGGCACCTTCCAGGGTCAAGGAAGGCACGGGGGAGGGGCAAAC
AACAGATGGCTGGCAACTAGAAGGCACAGTCGAGCTTTATGAGCGGCCGCCCGGGTCGACGGTATCGATG
CGGGGAGGCGGCCCAAAGGGAGATCCGACTCGTCTGAGGGCGAAGGCGAAGACGCGGAAGAGGCCGCAGA
GCCGGCAGCAGGCCGCGGGAAGGAAGGTCCGCTGGATTGAGGGCCGAAGGGACGTAGCAGAAGGACGTCC
CGCGCAGAATCCAGGTGGCAACACAGGCGAGCAGCCAAGGAAAGGACGATGATTTCCCCGACAACACCAC
GGAATTGTCAGTGCCCAACAGCCGAGCCCCTGTCCAGCAGCGGGCAAGGCAGGCGGCGATGAGTTCCGCC
GTGGCAATAGGGAGGGGGAAAGCGAAAGTCCCGGAAAGGAGCTGACAGGTGGTGGCAATGCCCCAACCAG
TGGGGGTTGCGTCAGCAAACACAGTGCACACCACGCCACGTTGCCTGACAACGGGCCACAACTCCTCATA
AAGAGACAGCAACCAGGATTTATACAAGGAGGAGAAAATGAAAGCCATACGGGAAGCAATAGCATGATAC
AAAGGCATTAAAGCAGCGTATCCACATAGCGTAAAAGGAGCAACATAGTTAAGAATACCAGTCAATCTTT
CACAAATTTTGTAATCCAGAGGTTGATTATCGATAAGCTTCGCGAACCTCTTCGAGGGACATAACTTCGT
ATAATGTATGCTATACGAAGTTATGGGTCGATGGTGAGATCTGGACTAGAGGGTCGATGGTGATGCTTGG
ATCAAAATAGGAAGAATCCCAATGATAACTTCGTATAAAGTATCCTATACGAAGTTATACTAGGTACCTT
ACTTGTACAGCTCGTCCATGCCGAGAGTGATCCCGGCGGCGGTCACGAACTCCAGCAGGACCATGTGATC
GCGCTTCTCGTTGGGGTCTTTGCTCAGGGCGGACTGGGTGCTCAGGTAGTGGTTGTCGGGCAGCAGCACG
GGGCCGTCGCCGATGGGGGTGTTCTGCTGGTAGTGGTCGGCGAGCTGCACGCTGCCGTCCTCGATGTTGT
GGCGGATCTTGAAGTTCACCTTGATGCCGTTCTTCTGCTTGTCGGCCATGATATAGACGTTGTGGCTGTT
GTAGTTGTACTCCAGCTTGTGCCCCAGGATGTTGCCGTCCTCCTTGAAGTCGATGCCCTTCAGCTCGATG
CGGTTCACCAGGGTGTCGCCCTCGAACTTCACCTCGGCGCGGGTCTTGTAGTTGCCGTCGTCCTTGAAGA
AGATGGTGCGCTCCTGGACGTAGCCTTCGGGCATGGCGGACTTGAAGAAGTCGTGCTGCTTCATGTGGTC
GGGGTAGCGGCTGAAGCACTGCACGCCGTAGGTCAGGGTGGTCACGAGGGTGGGCCAGGGCACGGGCAGC
TTGCCGGTGGTGCAAATGAACTTCAGGGTCAGCTTGCCGTAGGTGGCATCGCCCTCGCCCTCGCCGGACA
CGCTGAACTTGTGGCCGTTTACGTCGCCGTCCAGCTCGACCAGGATGGGCACCACCCCGGTGAACAGCTC
CTCGCCCTTGCTCACTGCTACTACCGGTGCCGCCACTCCTCCCTCCTCCTCCTCGTCGACGAAGGTCTCG
ATCTCCATGTTCTCGCCGGCCACGTTGATGGTGGTTGTCTTCCGGATGTCGCCGTGGATCAGGATGTGCT
CGTGGATCTTCACTCTCAGGTGGTGGCCCAGGAAGCCCCAAGTGTTCTTGCTGATCAGATCCAGGATCAG
GTGGCCGATTCCGCTGGTGTAAGGTGTGATCAGGCCCAGTCCCTCGTGTCCGGCGATGAACATCACGGGG
AACATCAGCCAAGAGCAGAAGAAGACGTAGGCCATGATCTTGCAAATCTTCCGGCAGACGCCTTTGGGCA
GGGTGTGGTAGCTCTCGATATACACCTTGGCGATCTGGAAGAAGCAAGTCACGCCGTAGAACAGGCCGAT
CATGAAGAACAGGATCTTCAGGGGGCCCTTTGTAAAGGCGGCTGTGATCCCCCACACGATGTTGCCGATG
TCGGTCACCAGGATGGTCATGGTCCGCTTGCTGTACTCTTCGTGCAGTCCGGTCAGGTTGCTCAGGTGGA
TCAGGATCACGGGGCAAGTCAGGAGCCACATGCTGTACCGCAGCCAAATCACGGCTCCTCCGTTGGTCTG
GTACACTGTGGCTGGGCTGTCGACCTCGTGGAACAGCTCGATGAAGCACTTGACGAGCTCGATCACGCAG
ACGTAGACC
Features (pLannotate 1.2.2; 18 found; start..end, strand, type, name):
    316..349     +  protein_bind   loxP: Cre-mediated recombination occurs in the 8-bp core sequence (GCATACAT). Cre recombinase
    412..445     +  protein_bind   lox2272: Cre-mediated recombination occurs in the 8-bp core sequence (GGATACTT). lox2272 sites are compatible with each other, but incompatible with loxP or loxN sites (Lee and Saito, 1988). Cre recombinase
    461..908     -  promoter       hSyn promoter: human synapsin I promoter; confers neuron-specific expression (Kügler et al., 2003)
   1011..1143    +  repeat_region  AAV2 ITR (fragment): inverted terminal repeat of adeno-associated virus serotype 2 inverted
   1138..1207    +  CDS            lacZα (fragment): LacZα fragment of β-galactosidase; lacZ fragment
   1212..1640    +  rep_origin     f1 ori (sequence partly withheld): f1 bacteriophage origin of replication; arrow indicates direction of (+) strand synthesis
   1693..1797    +  promoter       AmpR promoter: bla
   1798..2658    +  CDS            AmpR: β-lactamase; bla; confers resistance to ampicillin, carbenicillin, and related antibiotics
   2829..3417    +  rep_origin     ori: high-copy-number ColE1/pMB1/pBR322/pUC origin of replication
   3600..3656    +  CDS            lacI (fragment): lac repressor; lacI; The lac repressor binds to the lac operator to inhibit transcription in E. coli. This inhibition can be relieved by adding lactose or isopropyl-β-D-thiogalactopyranoside (IPTG).
   3650..3783    -  repeat_region  AAV2 ITR: inverted terminal repeat of adeno-associated virus serotype 2 inverted
   3854..3922    +  CDS            large T antigen (fragment): large T antigen from SV40 (simian virus 40)
   3953..4160    -  polyA_signal   bGH poly(A) signal: bovine growth hormone polyadenylation signal
   4201..4789    -  misc_feature   WPRE: woodchuck hepatitis virus posttranscriptional regulatory element
   4822..4855    -  protein_bind   loxP: Cre-mediated recombination occurs in the 8-bp core sequence (GCATACAT). Cre recombinase
   4926..4959    -  protein_bind   lox2272: Cre-mediated recombination occurs in the 8-bp core sequence (GGATACTT). lox2272 sites are compatible with each other, but incompatible with loxP or loxN sites (Lee and Saito, 1988). Cre recombinase
   4970..5686    -  CDS            EGFP: the original enhanced GFP (Yang et al., 1996) mammalian codon-optimized
   6026..6053    -  CDS            CoChR (fragment): high-photocurrent channelrhodopsin from Chloromonas oogama (Shemesh et al., 2017)
