[The description below was written by a language model from this plasmid's Addgene catalogue record and pLannotate feature annotations shown in this document.]
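Description:
pAAV-Syn-FLEX-fd [Chronos-GFP] is a 6,380 bp AAV transfer plasmid for neuronal expression of the channelrhodopsin Chronos (ChR90, from the green alga Stigeoclonium helveticum), fused at its C terminus to GFP. It is built on an AAV-Syn-FLEX backbone originally derived from a Stratagene vector. Propagation in E. coli relies on a ColE1/pUC-type origin and a β-lactamase gene conferring ampicillin/carbenicillin resistance, and an f1 origin is also present. The record lists it as low copy and notes that apparent copy number varies with the host strain. Recombination-deficient strains are suggested, as is usual for plasmids carrying ITRs.

Between the two AAV2 inverted terminal repeats, which direct replication and packaging of the cassette into virions, the human synapsin I promoter provides neuron-specific transcription of the roughly 1.7 kb Chronos-GFP insert. This is followed by a WPRE to enhance transcript expression and a bovine growth hormone polyadenylation signal. The coding sequence is bracketed by a FLEX (double-floxed) arrangement of paired loxP and lox2272 sites in opposing orientations. Unlike the more common Cre-on design, here the open reading frame sits in the forward, sense orientation relative to the promoter. The opsin is therefore expressed by default, and Cre recombination inverts and locks the cassette in antisense orientation, switching expression off.

The automated annotation recognises EGFP but labels the opsin region only as a short CoChR-like fragment, presumably reflecting homology among channelrhodopsins rather than a different insert. The construct is intended for producing AAV for optogenetic excitation of neurons outside a Cre-expressing population. The depositor reports that both plasmid and virus were tested in vitro.
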