Addgene plasmid #84482: pAAV-Syn-FLEX-fd [Chronos-GFP]
Purpose: AAV-mediated expression of Chronos-GFP under the Syn promoter, in floxed/forward (Cre-dependent) manner. Cre turns gene off. Using bGHpA signal.
Depositing lab: Edward Boyden. Depositing organization: Massachusetts Institute of Technology. Publication: Independent optical excitation of distinct neural populations. Klapoetke NC, Murata Y, Kim SS, Pulver SR, Birdsey-Benson A, Cho YK, Morimoto TK, Chuong AS, Carpenter EJ, Tian Z, Wang J, Xie Y, Yan Z, Zhang Y, Chow BY, Surek B, Melkonian M, Jayaraman V, Constantine-Paton M, Wong GK, Boyden ES. Nat Methods. 2014 Mar;11(3):338-46. doi: 10.1038/nmeth.2836. Epub 2014 Feb 9. PubMed 24509633.
Backbone
  Vector backbone: AAV-Syn-FLEX
  Backbone manufacturer: original from Stratagene
  Backbone size w/o insert (bp): 4670
  Total vector size (bp): 6380
  Vector type: Mammalian Expression, AAV
Growth in bacteria
  Bacterial resistance: Ampicillin, 100 μg/mL
  Growth temperature: 37°C
  Growth strain: NEB Stable
  Growth instructions: Can use DH5alpha at 37°C or Stbl3 at 30°C. Carbenicillin is preferred over ampicillin. In DH5alpha this plasmid may act more like a high copy plasmid, although in Stbl3 it may act more like a low copy plasmid.
  Copy number: Low Copy
Gene/Insert
  Gene/Insert name: Chronos-GFP (alt names: Stigeoclonium helveticum channelrhodopsin-GFP; ChR90-GFP)
  Species: Stigeoclonium helveticum
  Insert size (bp): 1710
  GenBank ID: KF992040
  Promoter: human synapsin promoter
  Tag / fusion protein: GFP (C terminal on insert)
  Cloning method: Restriction Enzyme; 5′ cloning site NheI (not destroyed); 3′ cloning site KpnI (not destroyed)
  Sequencing primers: 5′ gcacgggcgcgaccatctgc; 3′ TAGCGTAAAAGGAGCAACATAG
Terms and licenses: Academic/Nonprofit Terms; Industry Terms: Not Available to Industry
Depositor comments: The plasmid is fully sequenced in the coding sequence regions (opsin-fluorophore and important flanking regions). Multiple digestions were done to verify the vector structure. The construct and the virus were both tested in vitro.
How to cite: pAAV-Syn-FLEX-fd [Chronos-GFP] was a gift from Edward Boyden (Addgene plasmid # 84482 ; http://n2t.net/addgene:84482 ; RRID:Addgene_84482)
